Addgene plasmid #26983: pBABE-Src-Rescue
Depositing lab: Joan Massague. Depositing organization: Memorial Sloan-Kettering Cancer Center. Publication: Latent bone metastasis in breast cancer tied to Src-dependent survival signals. Zhang XH, Wang Q, Gerald W, Hudis CA, Norton L, Smid M, Foekens JA, Massague J. Cancer Cell. 2009 Jul 7. 16(1):67-78. 10.1016/j.ccr.2009.05.017 PubMed 19573813.
Backbone
  Vector backbone: pBABE-hygro
  Backbone manufacturer: Addgene Plasmid 1765
  Backbone size w/o insert (bp): 5558
  Vector type: Mammalian Expression, Retroviral
  Selectable markers: Hygromycin
Growth in bacteria
  Bacterial resistance: Ampicillin, 100 μg/mL
  Growth temperature: 37°C
  Growth strain: DH5alpha
  Copy number: High Copy
Gene/Insert
  Gene/Insert name: c-Src (alt name: pp60-c-src)
  Species: G. gallus (chicken)
  Insert size (bp): 1600
  GenBank ID: V00402
  Entrez Gene: CSK (a.k.a. c-Src)
  Cloning method: Restriction Enzyme; 5′ cloning site BamHI (not destroyed); 3′ cloning site SalI (not destroyed)
  Sequencing primers: 5′ pBABE-5; 3′ pBABE-3
Terms and licenses: Academic/Nonprofit Terms; Industry Terms: Not Available to Industry
Depositor comments: GenBank: V00402.1
How to cite: pBABE-Src-Rescue was a gift from Joan Massague (Addgene plasmid # 26983 ; http://n2t.net/addgene:26983 ; RRID:Addgene_26983)
