[The description below was written by a language model from this plasmid's Addgene catalogue record.]
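Description:
pBABE-Src-Rescue is a retroviral mammalian expression plasmid built on the pBABE-hygro backbone (about 5.6 kb without insert). It is propagated in E. coli as a high-copy plasmid under ampicillin selection, and transduced or transfected mammalian cells are selected with hygromycin. No feature table accompanies the record, so the individual elements are not itemised. pBABE vectors are generally Moloney murine leukaemia virus–derived designs: the long terminal repeats and packaging signal allow the transcript to be packaged into retroviral particles when the plasmid is introduced into a packaging cell line. The 5′ LTR drives expression of the cloned gene, and a separate internal promoter drives the drug-resistance marker.

The insert is an approximately 1.6 kb chicken (Gallus gallus) c-Src coding sequence, also called pp60-c-src, cloned between BamHI and SalI sites that both remain intact. c-Src is a non-receptor tyrosine kinase. The record's Entrez Gene link points to CSK with "c-Src" listed as an alias, which appears to be a database mapping quirk, since the insert name and the cited GenBank reference both indicate c-Src itself. No epitope tags, fusions or mutations are recorded.

The "Rescue" name and the associated publication, on Src-dependent survival signals in latent bone metastasis of breast cancer, suggest a likely use: stable re-expression of Src in cells whose endogenous Src has been depleted, with the avian sequence presumably escaping knockdown reagents directed at the human transcript. The record does not state this rationale explicitly, so it should be treated as an inference.
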