>Addgene plasmid #26983 | pBABE-Src-Rescue | addgene partial sequence | sequence record 33210 | 26983 with pBABE-5
ACGGGGGATTCCCAGCCTCGCAGACCCCCAACAAGACAGCAGCCCCCGACACGCACCGCACCCCCAGCCG
CTCCTTTGGGACCGTGGCCACCGAGCCCAAGCTCTTCGGGGGCTTCAACACTTCTGACACCGTCACGTCG
CCGCAGCGTGCCGGGGCACTGGCTGGCGGCGTCACCACTTTCGTGGCTCTCTATGACTACGAGTCCCGGA
CTGAAACGGACTTGTCCTTCAAGAAAGGAGAACGCCTGCAGATTGTCAACAACACGGAAGGTGACTGGTG
GCTGGCTCATTCCCTCACTACAGGACAGACGGGCTACATCCCCAGTAACTATGTCGCGCCCTCAGACTCC
ATCCAGGCTGAAGAGTGGTACTTTGGGAAGATCACTCGTCGGGAGTCCGAGCGGCTGCTGCTCAACCCCG
AAAACCCCCGGGGAACCTTCTTGGTCCGGGAGAGCGAGACGACAAAAGGTGCCTATTGCCTCTCCGTTTC
TGACTTTGACAACGCCAAGGGGCTCA
